>Addgene plasmid #13995 | pBS hIhh (CT#402) | addgene full sequence | sequence record 324115 | Addgene NGS Result
GCCTCTCCCCGCGCGTTGGCCGATTCATTAATGCAGCTGGCACGACAGGTTTCCCGACTGGAAAGCGGGC
AGTGAGCGCAACGCAATTAATGTGAGTTAGCTCACTCATTAGGCACCCCAGGCTTTACACTTTATGCTTC
CGGCTCGTATGTTGTGTGGAATTGTGAGCGGATAACAATTTCACACAGGAAACAGCTATGACCATGATTA
CGCCAAGCTCGAAATTAACCCTCACTAAAGGGAACAAAAGCTGGAGCTCCACCGCGGTGGCGGCCGCTCT
AGAACTAGTGGATCCCCCGGGCTGCAGGAATTCCGGCGCCTCATGACCCAGCGCTGCAAGGACCGCCTGA
ACTCGCTGGCTATCTCGGTGATGAACCAGTGGCCCGGTGTGAAGCTGCGGGTGACCGAGGGCTGGGACGA
GGACGGCCACCACTCAGAGGAGTCCCTGCATTATGAGGGCCGCGCGGTGGACATCACCACATCAGACCGC
GACCGCAATAAGTATGGACTGCTGGCGCGCTTGGCAGTGGAGGCCGGCTTTGACTGGGTGTATTACGAGT
CAAAGGCCCACGTGCATTGCTCCGTCAAGTCCGAGCACTCGGCCGCAGCCAAGACGGGCGGCTGCTTCCC
TGCCGGAGCCCAGGTACGCCTGGAGAGTGGGGCGCGTGTGGCCTTGTCAGCCGTGAGGCCGGGAGACCGT
GTGCTGGCCATGGGGGAGGATGGGAGCCCCACCTTCAGCGATGTGCTCATTTTCCTGGACCGCGAGCCCC
ACAGGCTGAGAGCCTTCCAGGTCATCGAGACTCAGGACCCCCCACGCCGCCTGGCACTCACACCCGCTCA
CCTGCTCTTTACGGCTGACAATCACACGGAGCCGGCAGCCCGCTTCCGGGCCACATTTGCCAGCCACGTG
CAGCCTGGCCAGTACGTGCTGGTGGCTGGGGTGCCAGGCCTGCAGCCTGCCCGCGTGGCAGCTGTCTCTA
CACACGTGGCCCTCGGGGCCTACGCCCCGCTCACAAAGCATGGGACACTGGTGGTGGAGGATGTGGTGGC
ATCCTGCTTCGCGGCCGTGGCTGACCACCACCTGGCTCAGTTGGCCTTCTGGCCCCTGAGACTCTTTCAC
AGCTTGGCATGGGGCAGCTGGACCCCGGGGGAGGGTGTGCATTGGTACCCCCAGCTGCTCTACCGCCTGG
GGCGTCTCCTGCTAGAAGAGGGCAGCTTCCACCCACTGGGCATGTCCGGGGCAGGGAGCTGAAAGGACTC
CACCGCTGCCCTCCTGGAACTGCTGTACTGGGTCCAGAAGCCTCTCAGCCAGGAGGGAGCTGGCCCTGGA
AGGGACCTGAGCTGGGGGACACTGGCTCCTGCCATCTCCTCTGCCATGAAGATACACCATTGAGACTTGA
CTGGGCAACACCAGCGTCCCCCACCCGCGTCGTGGTGTAGTCATAGAGCTGCAAGCTGAGCTGGCGAGGG
GATGGTTGTTGACCCCTCTCTCCTAGAGACCTTGAGGCTGGCACGGCGACTCCCAACTCAGCCTGCTCTC
ACTACGAGTTTTCATACTCTGCCTCCCCCATTGGGGAGGGCCCATTCCCCGGAATTCGATATCAAGCTTA
TCGATACCGTCGACCTCGAGGGGGGGCCCGGTACCCAATTCGCCCTATAGTGAGTCGTATTACAATTCAC
TGGCCGTCGTTTTACAACGTCGTGACTGGGAAAACCCTGGCGTTACCCAACTTAATCGCCTTGCAGCACA
TCCCCCTTTCGCCAGCTGGCGTAATAGCGAAGAGGCCCGCACCGATCGCCCTTCCCAACAGTTGCGCAGC
CTGAATGGCGAATGGG
[124 nt withheld, positions 1837-1960]
C
[91 nt withheld, positions 1962-2052]
A
[49 nt withheld, positions 2054-2102]
CCTTTGACGTTGGAGTCCACGTTCTTT
[37 nt withheld, positions 2130-2166]
ACCCTATCTCGGTCTATTCTTTTGATTTATAAGGGATTTTGCCGATTTCGGCCTATTGGTTAAAAAATGA
GCTGATTTAACAAAAATTTAACGCGAATTTTAACAAAATATTAACGCTTACAATTTAGGTGGCACTTTTC
GGGGAAATGTGCGCGGAACCCCTATTTGTTTATTTTTCTAAATACATTCAAATATGTATCCGCTCATGAG
ACAATAACCCTGATAAATGCTTCAATAATATTGAAAAAGGAAGAGTATGAGTATTCAACATTTCCGTGTC
GCCCTTATTCCCTTTTTTGCGGCATTTTGCCTTCCTGTTTTTGCTCACCCAGAAACGCTGGTGAAAGTAA
AAGATGCTGAAGATCAGTTGGGTGCACGAGTGGGTTACATCGAACTGGATCTCAACAGCGGTAAGATCCT
TGAGAGTTTTCGCCCCGAAGAACGTTTTCCAATGATGAGCACTTTTAAAGTTCTGCTATGTGGCGCGGTA
TTATCCCGTATTGACGCCGGGCAAGAGCAACTCGGTCGCCGCATACACTATTCTCAGAATGACTTGGTTG
AGTACTCACCAGTCACAGAAAAGCATCTTACGGATGGCATGACAGTAAGAGAATTATGCAGTGCTGCCAT
AACCATGAGTGATAACACTGCGGCCAACTTACTTCTGACAACGATCGGAGGACCGAAGGAGCTAACCGCT
TTTTTGCACAACATGGGGGATCATGTAACTCGCCTTGATCGTTGGGAACCGGAGCTGAATGAAGCCATAC
CAAACGACGAGCGTGACACCACGATGCCTGTAGCAATGGCAACAACGTTGCGCAAACTATTAACTGGCGA
ACTACTTACTCTAGCTTCCCGGCAACAATTAATAGACTGGATGGAGGCGGATAAAGTTGCAGGACCACTT
CTGCGCTCGGCCCTTCCGGCTGGCTGGTTTATTGCTGATAAATCTGGAGCCGGTGAGCGTGGGTCTCGCG
GTATCATTGCAGCACTGGGGCCAGATGGTAAGCCCTCCCGTATCGTAGTTATCTACACGACGGGGAGTCA
GGCAACTATGGATGAACGAAATAGACAGATCGCTGAGATAGGTGCCTCACTGATTAAGCATTGGTAACTG
TCAGACCAAGTTTACTCATATATACTTTAGATTGATTTAAAACTTCATTTTTAATTTAAAAGGATCTAGG
TGAAGATCCTTTTTGATAATCTCATGACCAAAATCCCTTAACGTGAGTTTTCGTTCCACTGAGCGTCAGA
CCCCGTAGAAAAGATCAAAGGATCTTCTTGAGATCCTTTTTTTCTGCGCGTAATCTGCTGCTTGCAAACA
AAAAAACCACCGCTACCAGCGGTGGTTTGTTTGCCGGATCAAGAGCTACCAACTCTTTTTCCGAAGGTAA
CTGGCTTCAGCAGAGCGCAGATACCAAATACTGTTCTTCTAGTGTAGCCGTAGTTAGGCCACCACTTCAA
GAACTCTGTAGCACCGCCTACATACCTCGCTCTGCTAATCCTGTTACCAGTGGCTGCTGCCAGTGGCGAT
AAGTCGTGTCTTACCGGGTTGGACTCAAGACGATAGTTACCGGATAAGGCGCAGCGGTCGGGCTGAACGG
GGGGTTCGTGCACACAGCCCAGCTTGGAGCGAACGACCTACACCGAACTGAGATACCTACAGCGTGAGCT
ATGAGAAAGCGCCACGCTTCCCGAAGGGAGAAAGGCGGACAGGTATCCGGTAAGCGGCAGGGTCGGAACA
GGAGAGCGCACGAGGGAGCTTCCAGGGGGAAACGCCTGGTATCTTTATAGTCCTGTCGGGTTTCGCCACC
TCTGACTTGAGCGTCGATTTTTGTGATGCTCGTCAGGGGGGCGGAGCCTATGGAAAAACGCCAGCAACGC
GGCCTTTTTACGGTTCCTGGCCTTTTGCTGGCCTTTTGCTCACATGTTCTTTCCTGCGTTATCCCCTGAT
TCTGTGGATAACCGTATTACCGCCTTTGAGTGAGCTGATACCGCTCGCCGCAGCCGAACGACCGAGCGCA
GCGAGTCAGTGAGCGAGGAAGCGGAAGAGCGCCCAATACGCAAACC
Features (pLannotate 1.2.2; 14 found; start..end, strand, type, name):
     88..109     +  protein_bind   CAP binding site: CAP binding activates transcription in the presence of cAMP. E. coli catabolite activator protein
    124..154     +  promoter       lac promoter: promoter for the E. coli lac operon
    162..178     +  protein_bind   lac operator: The lac repressor binds to the lac operator to inhibit transcription in E. coli. This inhibition can be relieved by adding lactose or isopropyl-β-D-thiogalactopyranoside (IPTG). lac repressor encoded by lacI
    223..241     +  promoter       T3 promoter: promoter for bacteriophage T3 RNA polymerase
    254..313     +  misc_feature   MCS (fragment): pBluescript multiple cloning site
    317..1249    +  CDS            IHH (fragment): IHH_HUMAN - Experimental evidence at protein level: Swiss-Prot protein existence level 1. Intercellular signal essential for a variety of patterning events during development. Binds to the patched (PTC) receptor, which functions in association with smoothened (SMO), to activate the transcription of target genes. Implicated in endochondral ossification: may regulate the balance between growth and ossification of the developing bones. Induces the expression of parathyroid hormone-related protein (PTHRP) (By similarity). From Homo sapiens (Human).
   1591..1645    +  misc_feature   MCS (fragment): pBluescript multiple cloning site
   1654..1672    -  promoter       T7 promoter: promoter for bacteriophage T7 RNA polymerase
   1675..1832    +  CDS            lacZα (fragment): LacZα fragment of β-galactosidase; lacZ fragment
   1837..2265    +  rep_origin     f1 ori (sequence partly withheld): f1 bacteriophage origin of replication; arrow indicates direction of (+) strand synthesis
   2318..2422    +  promoter       AmpR promoter: bla
   2423..3283    +  CDS            AmpR: β-lactamase; bla; confers resistance to ampicillin, carbenicillin, and related antibiotics
   3454..4042    +  rep_origin     ori: high-copy-number ColE1/pMB1/pBR322/pUC origin of replication
   4225..75      +  CDS            lacI (fragment) (across the origin): lac repressor; lacI; The lac repressor binds to the lac operator to inhibit transcription in E. coli. This inhibition can be relieved by adding lactose or isopropyl-β-D-thiogalactopyranoside (IPTG).
