[The description below was written by a language model from this plasmid's Addgene catalogue record and pLannotate feature annotations shown in this document.]
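Description:
pBS hIhh (CT#402) is a pBluescript SK+ phagemid carrying a partial human Indian hedgehog (IHH) cDNA. It is catalogued as a bacterial expression vector, but its layout is that of a standard cloning and in vitro transcription plasmid. It replicates in E. coli at high copy from a ColE1/pUC-type origin and is selected with ampicillin through the bla (AmpR) gene and its own promoter. An f1 origin is also present, which allows single-stranded DNA to be rescued with helper phage. The sequenced record is about 4.2 kb, consistent with a roughly 3 kb backbone plus the stated 1,277 bp insert.

The insert was cloned into the EcoRI site of the polylinker, and the site is retained at both ends, so the fragment can be excised with that single enzyme. It interrupts the lacZα region, leaving split MCS fragments and a residual lacZα fragment on either side, downstream of the lac promoter, operator and CAP binding site. The annotated IHH coding fragment spans roughly 930 bp in the same orientation as the T3 promoter. This agrees with the depositor's note that the cDNA is partial, with the stop codon at about nucleotide 938 of the insert. The remaining few hundred base pairs before the downstream MCS are unannotated and presumably 3′ untranslated sequence.

With this orientation, T3 polymerase would produce sense RNA and T7 polymerase antisense RNA, so the plasmid can serve as a template for riboprobes, for example for in situ hybridisation. It can also serve as a source of IHH sequence for subcloning, although the record does not state an intended use. No eukaryotic promoter, tag or reporter is annotated.
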