Addgene plasmid #13995: pBS hIhh (CT#402)
Depositing lab: Cliff Tabin. Depositing organization: Harvard Medical School. Publication: Cloning, expression, and chromosomal location of SHH and IHH: two human homologues of the Drosophila segment polarity gene hedgehog. Marigo V, Roberts DJ, Lee SM, Tsukurov O, Levi T, Gastier JM, Epstein DJ, Gilbert DJ, Copeland NG, Seidman CE. Genomics. 1995 Jul 1. 28(1):44-51. 10.1006/geno.1995.1104 PubMed 7590746.
Backbone
  Vector backbone: pBS SK+
  Backbone size w/o insert (bp): 3000
  Vector type: Bacterial Expression
Growth in bacteria
  Bacterial resistance: Ampicillin, 100 μg/mL
  Growth temperature: 37°C
  Growth strain: DH5alpha
  Copy number: High Copy
Gene/Insert
  Gene/Insert name: Ihh
  Species: H. sapiens (human)
  Insert size (bp): 1277
  Entrez Gene: IHH (a.k.a. BDA1, HHG2)
  Cloning method: Restriction Enzyme; 5′ cloning site EcoRI (not destroyed); 3′ cloning site EcoRI (not destroyed)
  Sequencing primers: 5′ T3; 3′ T7
Terms and licenses: Academic/Nonprofit Terms; Industry Terms: Not Available to Industry
Depositor comments: Partial cDNA; TGA at nt 938.
How to cite: pBS hIhh (CT#402) was a gift from Cliff Tabin (Addgene plasmid # 13995 ; http://n2t.net/addgene:13995 ; RRID:Addgene_13995)
