>Addgene plasmid #13995 | pBS hIhh (CT#402) | addgene partial sequence | sequence record 20197 | 13995 with T3
GGTGGCGGCCGCTCTAGAACTAGTGGATCCCCCGGGCTGCAGGAATTCCGGCGCCTCATGACCCAGCGCT
GCAAGGACCGCCTGAACTCGCTGGCTATCTCGGTGATGAACCAGTGGCCCGGTGTGAAGCTGCGGGTGAC
CGAGGGCTGGGACGAGGACGGCCACCACTCAGAGGAGTCCCTGCATTATGAGGGCCGCGCGGTGGACATC
ACCACATCAGACCGCGACCGCAATAAGTATGGACTGCTGGCGCGCTTGGCAGTGGAGGCCGGCTTTGACT
GGGTGTATTACGAGTCAAAGGCCCACGTGCATTGCTCCGTCAAGTCCGAGCACTCGGCCGCAGCCAAGAC
GGGCGGCTGCTTCCCTGCCGGAGCCCAGGTACGCCTGGAGAGTGGGGCGCGTGTGGCCTTGTCAGCCGTG
AGGCCGGGAGACCGTGTGCTGGCCATGGGGGAGGATGGGAGCCCCACCTTCAGCGATGTGCTCATTTTCC
TGGACCGCGAGCCCCACAGGCTGAGAGCCTTCCAGGTCATCGAGACTCAGGACCCCCCACGCCGCCTGGC
ACTCACACCCGCTCACCTGCTCTTTACGGCTGACAATCACACGGAGCCGGCAGCCCGCTTCCGGGCCACA
TTTGCCAGCCACGTGCAGCCTGGCCAGTACGTGCTG
